>Addgene plasmid #134280 | pcDNA6-GK5_v2 | addgene full sequence | sequence record 275422 | Addgene NGS Result
GACGGATCGGGAGATCTCCCGATCCCCTATGGTGCACTCTCAGTACAATCTGCTCTGATGCCGCATAGTT
AAGCCAGTATCTGCTCCCTGCTTGTGTGTTGGAGGTCGCTGAGTAGTGCGCGAGCAAAATTTAAGCTACA
ACAAGGCAAGGCTTGACCGACAATTGCATGAAGAATCTGCTTAGGGTTAGGCGTTTTGCGCTGCTTCGCG
ATGTACGGGCCAGATATACGCGTTGACATTGATTATTGACTAGTTATTAATAGTAATCAATTACGGGGTC
ATTAGTTCATAGCCCATATATGGAGTTCCGCGTTACATAACTTACGGTAAATGGCCCGCCTGGCTGACCG
CCCAACGACCCCCGCCCATTGACGTCAATAATGACGTATGTTCCCATAGTAACGCCAATAGGGACTTTCC
ATTGACGTCAATGGGTGGAGTATTTACGGTAAACTGCCCACTTGGCAGTACATCAAGTGTATCATATGCC
AAGTACGCCCCCTATTGACGTCAATGACGGTAAATGGCCCGCCTGGCATTATGCCCAGTACATGACCTTA
TGGGACTTTCCTACTTGGCAGTACATCTACGTATTAGTCATCGCTATTACCATGGTGATGCGGTTTTGGC
AGTACATCAATGGGCGTGGATAGCGGTTTGACTCACGGGGATTTCCAAGTCTCCACCCCATTGACGTCAA
TGGGAGTTTGTTTTGGCACCAAAATCAACGGGACTTTCCAAAATGTCGTAACAACTCCGCCCCATTGACG
CAAATGGGCGGTAGGCGTGTACGGTGGGAGGTCTATATAAGCAGAGCTCTCTGGCTAACTAGAGAACCCA
CTGCTTACTGGCTTATCGAAATTAATACGACTCACTATAGGGAGACCCAAGCTGGCTAGTTAGAGCTCCT
TAAGGTTAACTCTAGAGAATTCGGATCCATGTCAGGGCAGCAGGAGCGTGCAGAGCGGCAGCGAGAGGAA
CTGAGCGCGTCGGCCTCGCCGCCCTCCCGCTTCGTGCTGGGGCTGGACGTGGGCAGCACGGTGATCCGCT
GCCACGTCTATGACCAGACGGCGCGAGTGCGAGGCTCCAGCGCGCAGAAGGTAGAAAATGTTTACCCTCA
ACCTGGCTGGGTTGAAATCGATCCTGATTCTCTCTGGGCTCAGTTTGTTGCCGTAATAAAAGATGCTGTC
AAAGCTGCAGGGGTGCAGATGAATCAAATTGTCGGTCTTGGCATATCAACACAGAGAGCCACTTTCATTA
CATGGAACAAGAAAACAGGCCATCATTTTCACAACTTCATTAGCTGGCAAGACCTAAGGGCAGCTGAACT
TGTAAAGTCCTGGAATAATTCTCTCATAATGAAGCTATTGCATGGGGCCACCCGAGTCCTTCATTTCTTC
AGTAGAAGTAAAGTAATGCTAACGGTCAGCCGCTTCAATTTCAGCACCCAGCATGCCACCTTAAGATTGA
CCTGGATTTTACAAAACCTATCTGAGGTGAAAAGGGCAGTTGAAGAAGACAATTGTTGCTTTGGGACGAT
TGATACCTGGCTGTTATACAAGCTCACGAAAGGTTCTTCCTACGCCACGGATTATTCAAATGCCAGCACC
ACTGGATTTTTTGATCCCTATGCGATGCGCTGGAGCAGGCTCATAACCACCATGGTCTCCATCCCACTGT
CTATCCTGCCTCCTGTGAAGGATACCAGCTATAATTTTGGATCAGTGGATGAGAAGATATTTGGCGTGCC
TATACCAGTTGTTGCCTTGGTTGGTGACCAGCAGTCGGCCATGTTTGGAGAGTGCTGCTTCGAGACGGGA
GATGTGAAGCTAACCATGGGAACTGGAACATTTTTGGATATCAATACTGGAAAAAACCTTCAGCATGTTA
ATGGAGGCTTTTATCCACTAATTGGATGGAAGATTGGGCAAGAACTTGTATGTTTAGCTGAAGGCAATGC
AGGAGACACGGGCACCGCCATAATGTGGGCTCAAAAATTAGATCTCTTCACAGACGCTGCTGAGACTGAA
AAAATGGCCCTGAGCCTGGAAGATTCTGAAGGGGTTTACTTTGTTCCGTCGTTTAGTGGATTACAGGCTC
CATTAAATGACCCCTGTGCCTGTGCCTCTTTTATGGGTTTGAAGCACTCCACTAATAAATACCATCTTGT
CCGAGCAATATTGGAGTCAATAGCTTTCAGGAACAAACAGTTGTACGACATGCTGCAGAGAGAAATCCAG
ATTCCCGTCACGAACATCCGGGCAGATGGAGGCGTGTGTAACAACGCTTTCGTCATGCAGATGACTTCAG
ACCTGATAAATGAGAAGATAGACAGACCTGCCCACTTCGACATGTCCTGCTTGGGGGCAGCCTCTCTGGC
TGGCCTCGCTGTTGGATTTTGGGCGGACAAGGAAGAGCTCCAGAAGCTGAGGCAAAGCGAGATGGTTTTC
AAGCCTCAGAAGAAGTGGCAGGAATACGAGGTGAATATGGAAAACTGGGTAAAAGCGGTGAAGCGCTCCA
TGAATTGGTATAACAAGACGCTCGAGCCATGGAAGCTTGATATCTAACTGACTGAACCGGTGGTACCAAA
CCCGCTGATCAGCCTCGACTGTGCCTTCTAGTTGCCAGCCATCTGTTGTTTGCCCCTCCCCCGTGCCTTC
CTTGACCCTGGAAGGTGCCACTCCCACTGTCCTTTCCTAATAAAATGAGGAAATTGCATCGCATTGTCTG
AGTAGGTGTCATTCTATTCTGGGGGGTGGGGTGGGGCAGGACAGCAAGGGGGAGGATTGGGAAGACAATA
GCAGGCATGCTGGGGATGCGGTGGGCTCTATGGCTTCTGAGGCGGAAAGAACCAGCTGGGGCTCTAGGGG
GTATCCCC
[124 nt withheld, positions 2879-3002]
C
[91 nt withheld, positions 3004-3094]
A
[49 nt withheld, positions 3096-3144]
CCTTTGACGTTGGAGTCCACGTTCTTT
[37 nt withheld, positions 3172-3208]
ACCCTATCTCGGTCTATTCTTTTGATTTATAAGGGATTTTGCCGATTTCGGCCTATTGGTTAAAAAATGA
GCTGATTTAACAAAAATTTAACGCGAATTAATTCTGTGGAATGTGTGTCAGTTAGGGTGTGGAAAGTCCC
CAGGCTCCCCAGCAGGCAGAAGTATGCAAAGCATGCATCTCAATTAGTCAGCAACCAGGTGTGGAAAGTC
CCCAGGCTCCCCAGCAGGCAGAAGTATGCAAAGCATGCATCTCAATTAGTCAGCAACCATAGTCCCGCCC
CTAACTCCGCCCATCCCGCCCCTAACTCCGCCCAGTTCCGCCCATTCTCCGCCCCATGGCTGACTAATTT
TTTTTATTTATGCAGAGGCCGAGGCCGCCTCTGCCTCTGAGCTATTCCAGAAGTAGTGAGGAGGCTTTTT
TGGAGGCCTAGGCTTTTGCAAAAAGCTCCCGGGAGCTTGTATATCCATTTTCGGATCTGATCAGCACGTG
TTGACAATTAATCATCGGCATAGTATATCGGCATAGTATAATACGACAAGGTGAGGAACTAAACCATGGC
CAAGCCTTTGTCTCAAGAAGAATCCACCCTCATTGAAAGAGCAACGGCTACAATCAACAGCATCCCCATC
TCTGAAGACTACAGCGTCGCCAGCGCAGCTCTCTCTAGCGACGGCCGCATCTTCACTGGTGTCAATGTAT
ATCATTTTACTGGGGGACCTTGTGCAGAACTCGTGGTGCTGGGCACTGCTGCTGCTGCGGCAGCTGGCAA
CCTGACTTGTATCGTCGCGATCGGAAATGAGAACAGGGGCATCTTGAGCCCCTGCGGACGGTGCCGACAG
GTGCTTCTCGATCTGCATCCTGGGATCAAAGCCATAGTGAAGGACAGTGATGGACAGCCGACGGCAGTTG
GGATTCGTGAATTGCTGCCCTCTGGTTATGTGTGGGAGGGCTAAGCACTTCGTGGCCGAGGAGCAGGACT
GACACGTGCTACGAGATTTCGATTCCACCGCCGCCTTCTATGAAAGGTTGGGCTTCGGAATCGTTTTCCG
GGACGCCGGCTGGATGATCCTCCAGCGCGGGGATCTCATGCTGGAGTTCTTCGCCCACCCCAACTTGTTT
ATTGCAGCTTATAATGGTTACAAATAAAGCAATAGCATCACAAATTTCACAAATAAAGCATTTTTTTCAC
TGCATTCTAGTTGTGGTTTGTCCAAACTCATCAATGTATCTTATCATGTCTGTATACCGTCGACCTCTAG
CTAGAGCTTGGCGTAATCATGGTCATAGCTGTTTCCTGTGTGAAATTGTTATCCGCTCACAATTCCACAC
AACATACGAGCCGGAAGCATAAAGTGTAAAGCCTGGGGTGCCTAATGAGTGAGCTAACTCACATTAATTG
CGTTGCGCTCACTGCCCGCTTTCCAGTCGGGAAACCTGTCGTGCCAGCTGCATTAATGAATCGGCCAACG
CGCGGGGAGAGGCGGTTTGCGTATTGGGCGCTCTTCCGCTTCCTCGCTCACTGACTCGCTGCGCTCGGTC
GTTCGGCTGCGGCGAGCGGTATCAGCTCACTCAAAGGCGGTAATACGGTTATCCACAGAATCAGGGGATA
ACGCAGGAAAGAACATGTGAGCAAAAGGCCAGCAAAAGGCCAGGAACCGTAAAAAGGCCGCGTTGCTGGC
GTTTTTCCATAGGCTCCGCCCCCCTGACGAGCATCACAAAAATCGACGCTCAAGTCAGAGGTGGCGAAAC
CCGACAGGACTATAAAGATACCAGGCGTTTCCCCCTGGAAGCTCCCTCGTGCGCTCTCCTGTTCCGACCC
TGCCGCTTACCGGATACCTGTCCGCCTTTCTCCCTTCGGGAAGCGTGGCGCTTTCTCATAGCTCACGCTG
TAGGTATCTCAGTTCGGTGTAGGTCGTTCGCTCCAAGCTGGGCTGTGTGCACGAACCCCCCGTTCAGCCC
GACCGCTGCGCCTTATCCGGTAACTATCGTCTTGAGTCCAACCCGGTAAGACACGACTTATCGCCACTGG
CAGCAGCCACTGGTAACAGGATTAGCAGAGCGAGGTATGTAGGCGGTGCTACAGAGTTCTTGAAGTGGTG
GCCTAACTACGGCTACACTAGAAGAACAGTATTTGGTATCTGCGCTCTGCTGAAGCCAGTTACCTTCGGA
AAAAGAGTTGGTAGCTCTTGATCCGGCAAACAAACCACCGCTGGTAGCGGTGGTTTTTTTGTTTGCAAGC
AGCAGATTACGCGCAGAAAAAAAGGATCTCAAGAAGATCCTTTGATCTTTTCTACGGGGTCTGACGCTCA
GTGGAACGAAAACTCACGTTAAGGGATTTTGGTCATGAGATTATCAAAAAGGATCTTCACCTAGATCCTT
TTAAATTAAAAATGAAGTTTTAAATCAATCTAAAGTATATATGAGTAAACTTGGTCTGACAGTTACCAAT
GCTTAATCAGTGAGGCACCTATCTCAGCGATCTGTCTATTTCGTTCATCCATAGTTGCCTGACTCCCCGT
CGTGTAGATAACTACGATACGGGAGGGCTTACCATCTGGCCCCAGTGCTGCAATGATACCGCGAGACCCA
CGCTCACCGGCTCCAGATTTATCAGCAATAAACCAGCCAGCCGGAAGGGCCGAGCGCAGAAGTGGTCCTG
CAACTTTATCCGCCTCCATCCAGTCTATTAATTGTTGCCGGGAAGCTAGAGTAAGTAGTTCGCCAGTTAA
TAGTTTGCGCAACGTTGTTGCCATTGCTACAGGCATCGTGGTGTCACGCTCGTCGTTTGGTATGGCTTCA
TTCAGCTCCGGTTCCCAACGATCAAGGCGAGTTACATGATCCCCCATGTTGTGCAAAAAAGCGGTTAGCT
CCTTCGGTCCTCCGATCGTTGTCAGAAGTAAGTTGGCCGCAGTGTTATCACTCATGGTTATGGCAGCACT
GCATAATTCTCTTACTGTCATGCCATCCGTAAGATGCTTTTCTGTGACTGGTGAGTACTCAACCAAGTCA
TTCTGAGAATAGTGTATGCGGCGACCGAGTTGCTCTTGCCCGGCGTCAATACGGGATAATACCGCGCCAC
ATAGCAGAACTTTAAAAGTGCTCATCATTGGAAAACGTTCTTCGGGGCGAAAACTCTCAAGGATCTTACC
GCTGTTGAGATCCAGTTCGATGTAACCCACTCGTGCACCCAACTGATCTTCAGCATCTTTTACTTTCACC
AGCGTTTCTGGGTGAGCAAAAACAGGAAGGCAAAATGCCGCAAAAAAGGGAATAAGGGCGACACGGAAAT
GTTGAATACTCATACTCTTCCTTTTTCAATATTATTGAAGCATTTATCAGGGTTATTGTCTCATGAGCGG
ATACATATTTGAATGTATTTAGAAAAATAAACAAATAGGGGTTCCGCGCACATTTCCCCGAAAAGTGCCA
CCTGACGTC
Features (pLannotate 1.2.2; 22 found; start..end, strand, type, name):
     28..80      -  misc_feature   bom (fragment): basis of mobility region from pBR322
    235..614     +  enhancer       CMV enhancer: human cytomegalovirus immediate early enhancer
    615..818     +  promoter       CMV promoter: human cytomegalovirus (CMV) immediate early promoter
    814..847     +  LTR            5' LTR (truncated) (fragment): truncated 5' long terminal repeat (LTR) from HIV-1
    863..881     +  promoter       T7 promoter: promoter for bacteriophage T7 RNA polymerase
    939..2540    +  CDS            Gk5: GLPK5_MOUSE - Experimental evidence at transcript level: Swiss-Prot protein existence level 2. From Mus musculus (Mouse).
   2609..2833    +  polyA_signal   bGH poly(A) signal: bovine growth hormone polyadenylation signal
   2837..2858    +  promoter       SV40 promoter (fragment): SV40 enhancer and early promoter
   2879..3307    +  rep_origin     f1 ori (sequence partly withheld): f1 bacteriophage origin of replication; arrow indicates direction of (+) strand synthesis
   3321..3650    +  promoter       SV40 promoter: SV40 enhancer and early promoter
   3698..3745    +  promoter       EM7 promoter: synthetic bacterial promoter&nbsp
   3764..4162    +  CDS            BSD: blasticidin S deaminase; Aspergillus terreus BSD; confers resistance to blasticidin
   4163..4190    +  CDS            BleoR (fragment): antibiotic-binding protein; Sh ble from Streptoalloteichus hindustanus; confers resistance to bleomycin, phleomycin, and Zeocin™
   4200..4325    +  CDS            ble (fragment): BLE_KLEPN - Experimental evidence at protein level: Swiss-Prot protein existence level 1. Binding protein with a strong affinity to the bleomycin family of antibiotics. Binds to CL990; an antimitotic-antibiotic compound. From Klebsiella pneumoniae.
   4320..4441    +  polyA_signal   SV40 poly(A) signal: SV40 polyadenylation signal
   4514..4530    -  protein_bind   lac operator: The lac repressor binds to the lac operator to inhibit transcription in E. coli. This inhibition can be relieved by adding lactose or isopropyl-β-D-thiogalactopyranoside (IPTG). lac repressor encoded by lacI
   4538..4568    -  promoter       lac promoter: promoter for the E. coli lac operon
   4583..4604    -  protein_bind   CAP binding site: CAP binding activates transcription in the presence of cAMP. E. coli catabolite activator protein
   4617..4709    -  CDS            lacI (fragment): lac repressor; lacI; The lac repressor binds to the lac operator to inhibit transcription in E. coli. This inhibition can be relieved by adding lactose or isopropyl-β-D-thiogalactopyranoside (IPTG).
   4892..5480    -  rep_origin     ori: high-copy-number ColE1/pMB1/pBR322/pUC origin of replication
   5651..6511    -  CDS            AmpR: β-lactamase; bla; confers resistance to ampicillin, carbenicillin, and related antibiotics
   6512..6616    -  promoter       AmpR promoter: bla
