[The description below was written by a language model from this plasmid's Addgene catalogue record and pLannotate feature annotations shown in this document.]
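Description:
pcDNA6-GK5_v2 is a mammalian expression plasmid built on the pcDNA6 backbone that carries the mouse Gk5 coding sequence, encoding isoform 2 of the putative glycerol kinase 5 (534 amino acids, an insert of about 1.6 kb in a plasmid of roughly 6.6 kb). The open reading frame was introduced by ligation-independent cloning. It sits downstream of the human cytomegalovirus immediate-early enhancer and promoter and upstream of the bovine growth hormone polyadenylation signal, an arrangement that gives strong constitutive transcription in transfected mammalian cells. A T7 promoter lies between the CMV promoter and the insert; it can serve for in vitro transcription and as a sequencing primer site. Neither the catalogue fields nor the feature table lists an epitope tag or reporter fused to Gk5.

A second cassette provides selection in mammalian cells. The SV40 enhancer/early promoter, followed by the bacterial EM7 promoter, drives the blasticidin S deaminase gene (BSD), which is terminated by the SV40 poly(A) signal, so stable transfectants can be selected with blasticidin. In E. coli the plasmid is maintained at high copy from a ColE1/pUC-type origin and selected with ampicillin through the β-lactamase gene. An f1 origin is also present and allows single-stranded DNA production. The short fragments annotated as HIV-1 LTR, BleoR/ble, lacI and the lac promoter/operator appear to be backbone remnants or partial annotation matches rather than functional elements.

The stated purpose is to express GK5 isoform 2 in mammalian cells. The associated publication concerns glycerol kinase 5 in skin-specific regulation of SREBP processing and lipid biosynthesis.
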