Addgene plasmid #134280: pcDNA6-GK5_v2
Purpose: Expresses GK5 (isoform 2) in mammalian cells
Depositing lab: Bruce Beutler. Depositing organization: University of Texas Southwestern Medical Center. Publication: Skin-specific regulation of SREBP processing and lipid biosynthesis by glycerol kinase 5. Zhang D, Tomisato W, Su L, Sun L, Choi JH, Zhang Z, Wang KW, Zhan X, Choi M, Li X, Tang M, Castro-Perez JM, Hildebrand S, Murray AR, Moresco EMY, Beutler B. Proc Natl Acad Sci U S A. 2017 Jun 27;114(26):E5197-E5206. doi: 10.1073/pnas.1705312114. Epub 2017 Jun 12. PubMed 28607088.
Backbone
  Vector backbone: pcDNA6
  Backbone size w/o insert (bp): 5000
  Total vector size (bp): 6600
  Vector type: Mammalian Expression
  Selectable markers: Blasticidin
Growth in bacteria
  Bacterial resistance: Ampicillin, 100 μg/mL
  Growth temperature: 37°C
  Growth strain: DH5alpha
  Copy number: High Copy
Gene/Insert
  Gene/Insert name: Gk5 (alt name: glycerol kinase 5 (putative))
  Species: M. musculus (mouse)
  Insert size (bp): 1605
  Mutation: mouse Gk5 isoform 2; 534 amino acids
  GenBank ID: NM_001368879
  Entrez Gene: Gk5 (a.k.a. AV095337, C330018K18Rik, G630067D24Rik)
  Promoter: CMV
  Cloning method: Ligation Independent Cloning
  Sequencing primers: 5′ TAATACGACTCACTATAGGG; 3′ TAGAAGGCACAGTCGAGG
Terms and licenses: Academic/Nonprofit Terms; Industry Terms: Not Available to Industry
How to cite: pcDNA6-GK5_v2 was a gift from Bruce Beutler (Addgene plasmid # 134280 ; http://n2t.net/addgene:134280 ; RRID:Addgene_134280)
